Addgene plasmid #39237: Flag-p53/pRK5
Depositing lab: Xiaolu Yang. Depositing organization: University of Pennsylvania. Publication: p53 regulates biosynthesis through direct inactivation of glucose-6-phosphate dehydrogenase. Jiang P, Du W, Wang X, Mancuso A, Gao X, Wu M, Yang X. Nat Cell Biol. 2011 Mar;13(3):310-6. Epub 2011 Feb 20. 10.1038/ncb2172 PubMed 21336310.
Backbone
  Vector backbone: pRK5
  Backbone manufacturer: BD
  Backbone size w/o insert (bp): 4754
  Total vector size (bp): 7345
  Vector type: Mammalian Expression
Growth in bacteria
  Bacterial resistance: Ampicillin, 100 μg/mL
  Growth temperature: 37°C
  Growth strain: DH5alpha
  Copy number: High Copy
Gene/Insert
  Gene/Insert name: p53 (alt name: p53)
  Species: H. sapiens (human)
  Insert size (bp): 2591
  Entrez Gene: TP53 (a.k.a. BCC7, BMFS5, LFS1, P53, TRP53)
  Promoter: CMV
  Tag / fusion protein: Flag (N terminal on backbone)
  Cloning method: Unknown
  Sequencing primers: 5′ N/A; 3′ N/A
Terms and licenses: Academic/Nonprofit Terms; Industry Terms: Not Available to Industry
How to cite: Flag-p53/pRK5 was a gift from Xiaolu Yang (Addgene plasmid # 39237 ; http://n2t.net/addgene:39237 ; RRID:Addgene_39237)
