[The description below was written by a language model from this plasmid's Addgene catalogue record and pLannotate feature annotations shown in this document.]
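Description:
Flag-p53/pRK5 is a mammalian expression plasmid built on the pRK5 backbone for producing human p53 (TP53) with an N-terminal FLAG epitope tag supplied by the vector. Transcription is driven by the human cytomegalovirus immediate-early enhancer and promoter, followed by a fragment of a CMV intron and an SP6 phage promoter that could also support in vitro transcription of the insert. The annotated FLAG sequence sits immediately upstream of the TP53 open reading frame, which spans about 1.2 kb, consistent with a full-length p53 coding sequence, and the transcript is terminated by an SV40 polyadenylation signal. A short fragment resembling an immunoglobulin heavy-chain signal sequence is annotated upstream of the tag; the record does not indicate whether it has any function. Downstream lies an SV40 enhancer/early promoter region, which is not linked to any annotated mammalian selection marker, so the plasmid appears suited to transient transfection rather than drug selection.

In bacteria the plasmid is maintained through a high-copy ColE1/pUC-type origin and selected with ampicillin via the β-lactamase gene. An M13 phage origin is present for single-stranded DNA production, along with leftover lac promoter/operator, lacZα, lacI, bom and rop fragments from the vector's ancestry. The sizes in the record do not agree: the catalogue lists a 2,591 bp insert and a 7,345 bp total, whereas the sequenced plasmid is 5,871 nt with a much shorter p53 segment, so the sequence-derived figures differ from the depositor's estimates. The associated publication concerns p53 regulation of biosynthesis through inactivation of glucose-6-phosphate dehydrogenase, suggesting use for overexpressing tagged p53 for detection or immunoprecipitation in such studies.
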