Features (pLannotate 1.2.2; 21 found; start..end, strand, type, name):
      1..380     +  enhancer       CMV enhancer: human cytomegalovirus immediate early enhancer
    381..584     +  promoter       CMV promoter: human cytomegalovirus (CMV) immediate early promoter
    720..763     +  intron         CMV intron (fragment): modified intron A from human cytomegalovirus
    815..833     +  promoter       SP6 promoter: promoter for bacteriophage SP6 RNA polymerase
    837..874     +  CDS            IgH signal sequence (fragment): signal sequence from the mouse immunoglobulin heavy chain variable region
    924..944     +  CDS            FLAG (fragment): FLAG® epitope tag, followed by an enterokinase cleavage site
    951..2129    +  CDS            TP53 (sequence withheld): P53_HUMAN - Also known as P53. Experimental evidence at protein level: Swiss-Prot protein existence level 1. Acts as a tumor suppressor in many tumor types; induces growth arrest or apoptosis depending on the physiological circumstances and cell type. Involved in cell cycle regulation as a trans-activator that acts to negatively regulate cell division by controlling a set of genes required for this process. One of the activated genes is an inhibitor of cyclin-dependent kinases. Apoptosis induction seems to be mediated either by stimulation of BAX and FAS antigen expression, or by repression of
   2171..2305    +  polyA_signal   SV40 poly(A) signal: SV40 polyadenylation signal
   2374..2731    +  promoter       SV40 promoter: SV40 enhancer and early promoter
   2750..2904    +  CDS            lacZα (fragment): LacZα fragment of β-galactosidase; lacZ fragment
   2910..2961    -  misc_feature   bom (fragment): basis of mobility region from pBR322
   2980..3360    +  rep_origin     M13 ori (sequence partly withheld): M13 bacteriophage origin of replication; arrow indicates direction of (+) strand synthesis
   3436..3485    -  misc_feature   bom (fragment): basis of mobility region from pBR322
   3587..3622    -  CDS            rop (fragment): Rop protein, which maintains plasmids at low copy number; rop
   3717..3821    +  promoter       AmpR promoter: bla
   3822..4682    +  CDS            AmpR: β-lactamase; bla; confers resistance to ampicillin, carbenicillin, and related antibiotics
   4853..5441    +  rep_origin     ori: high-copy-number ColE1/pMB1/pBR322/pUC origin of replication
   5624..5716    +  CDS            lacI (fragment): lac repressor; lacI; The lac repressor binds to the lac operator to inhibit transcription in E. coli. This inhibition can be relieved by adding lactose or isopropyl-β-D-thiogalactopyranoside (IPTG).
   5729..5750    +  protein_bind   CAP binding site: CAP binding activates transcription in the presence of cAMP. E. coli catabolite activator protein
   5765..5795    +  promoter       lac promoter: promoter for the E. coli lac operon
   5803..5819    +  protein_bind   lac operator: The lac repressor binds to the lac operator to inhibit transcription in E. coli. This inhibition can be relieved by adding lactose or isopropyl-β-D-thiogalactopyranoside (IPTG). lac repressor encoded by lacI
>Addgene plasmid #39237 | Flag-p53/pRK5 | addgene full sequence | sequence record 272722 | Addgene NGS Result
GACATTGATTATTGACTAGTTATTAATAGTAATCAATTACGGGGTCATTAGTTCATAGCCCATATATGGA
GTTCCGCGTTACATAACTTACGGTAAATGGCCCGCCTGGCTGACCGCCCAACGACCCCCGCCCATTGACG
TCAATAATGACGTATGTTCCCATAGTAACGCCAATAGGGACTTTCCATTGACGTCAATGGGTGGAGTATT
TACGGTAAACTGCCCACTTGGCAGTACATCAAGTGTATCATATGCCAAGTACGCCCCCTATTGACGTCAA
TGACGGTAAATGGCCCGCCTGGCATTATGCCCAGTACATGACCTTATGGGACTTTCCTACTTGGCAGTAC
ATCTACGTATTAGTCATCGCTATTACCATGGTGATGCGGTTTTGGCAGTACATCAATGGGCGTGGATAGC
GGTTTGACTCACGGGGATTTCCAAGTCTCCACCCCATTGACGTCAATGGGAGTTTGTTTTGGCACCAAAA
TCAACGGGACTTTCCAAAATGTCGTAACAACTCCGCCCCATTGACGCAAATGGGCGGTAGGCGTGTACGG
TGGGAGGTCTATATAAGCAGAGCTCGTTTAGTGAACCGTCAGATCGCCTGGAGACGCCATCCACGCTGTT
TTGACCTCCATAGAAGACACCGGGACCGATCCAGCCTCCGCGGCCGGGAACGGTGCATTGGAACGCGGAT
TCCCCGTGCCAAGAGTGACGTAAGTACCGCCTATAGAGTCTATAGGCCCACCCCCTTGGCTTCGTTAGAA
CGCGGCTACAATTAATACATAACCTTATGTATCATACACATACGATTTAGGTGACACTATAGAATAACAT
CCACTTTGCCTTTCTCTCCACAGGTGTCCACTCCCAGGTCCAACTGCACCTCGGTTCTATCGATTGAATT
CGCCGCCATGGACTACAAGGACGACGATGACAAGGGATCC
[1182 nt withheld, positions 951-2132]
GACTGACTCGACCTGCAGAAGCTTGGCCGCCATGGCCCAACTTGTTTATTGCAGCTTATAATGGTTACAA
ATAAAGCAATAGCATCACAAATTTCACAAATAAAGCATTTTTTTCACTGCATTCTAGTTGTGGTTTGTCC
AAACTCATCAATGTATCTTATCATGTCTGGATCGGGAATTAATTCGGCGCAGCACCATGGCCTGAAATAA
CCTCTGAAAGAGGAACTTGGTTAGGTACCTTCTGAGGCGGAAAGAACCAGCTGTGGAATGTGTGTCAGTT
AGGGTGTGGAAAGTCCCCAGGCTCCCCAGCAGGCAGAAGTATGCAAAGCATGCATCTCAATTAGTCAGCA
ACCAGGTGTGGAAAGTCCCCAGGCTCCCCAGCAGGCAGAAGTATGCAAAGCATGCATCTCAATTAGTCAG
CAACCATAGTCCCGCCCCTAACTCCGCCCATCCCGCCCCTAACTCCGCCCAGTTCCGCCCATTCTCCGCC
CCATGGCTGACTAATTTTTTTTATTTATGCAGAGGCCGAGGCCGCCTCGGCCTCTGAGCTATTCCAGAAG
TAGTGAGGAGGCTTTTTTGGAGGCCTAGGCTTTTGCAAAAAGCTGTTAACAGCTTGGCACTGGCCGTCGT
TTTACAACGTCGTGACTGGGAAAACCCTGGCGTTACCCAACTTAATCGCCTTGCAGCACATCCCCCTTTC
GCCAGCTGGCGTAATAGCGAAGAGGCCCGCACCGATCGCCCTTCCCAACAGTTGCGCAGCCTGAATGGCG
AATGGCGCCTGATGCGGTATTTTCTCCTTACGCATCTGTGCGGTATTTCACACCGCATA
[142 nt withheld, positions 2962-3103]
C
[141 nt withheld, positions 3105-3245]
CCTTTGACGTTGGAGTCCACGTTCTTT
[37 nt withheld, positions 3273-3309]
ACCCTATCTCGGGCTATTCTTTTGATTTATAAGGGATTTTGCCGATTTCGGCCTATTGGTTAAAAAATGA
GCTGATTTAACAAAAATTTAACGCGAATTTTAACAAAATATTAACGTTTACAATTTTATGGTGCACTCTC
AGTACAATCTGCTCTGATGCCGCATAGTTAAGCCAGCCCCGACACCCGCCAACACCCGCTGACGCGCCCT
GACGGGCTTGTCTGCTCCCGGCATCCGCTTACAGACAAGCTGTGACCGTCTCCGGGAGCTGCATGTGTCA
GAGGTTTTCACCGTCATCACCGAAACGCGCGAGACGAAAGGGCCTCGTGATACGCCTATTTTTATAGGTT
AATGTCATGATAATAATGGTTTCTTAGACGTCAGGTGGCACTTTTCGGGGAAATGTGCGCGGAACCCCTA
TTTGTTTATTTTTCTAAATACATTCAAATATGTATCCGCTCATGAGACAATAACCCTGATAAATGCTTCA
ATAATATTGAAAAAGGAAGAGTATGAGTATTCAACATTTCCGTGTCGCCCTTATTCCCTTTTTTGCGGCA
TTTTGCCTTCCTGTTTTTGCTCACCCAGAAACGCTGGTGAAAGTAAAAGATGCTGAAGATCAGTTGGGTG
CACGAGTGGGTTACATCGAACTGGATCTCAACAGCGGTAAGATCCTTGAGAGTTTTCGCCCCGAAGAACG
TTTTCCAATGATGAGCACTTTTAAAGTTCTGCTATGTGGCGCGGTATTATCCCGTATTGACGCCGGGCAA
GAGCAACTCGGTCGCCGCATACACTATTCTCAGAATGACTTGGTTGAGTACTCACCAGTCACAGAAAAGC
ATCTTACGGATGGCATGACAGTAAGAGAATTATGCAGTGCTGCCATAACCATGAGTGATAACACTGCGGC
CAACTTACTTCTGACAACGATCGGAGGACCGAAGGAGCTAACCGCTTTTTTGCACAACATGGGGGATCAT
GTAACTCGCCTTGATCGTTGGGAACCGGAGCTGAATGAAGCCATACCAAACGACGAGCGTGACACCACGA
TGCCTGTAGCAATGGCAACAACGTTGCGCAAACTATTAACTGGCGAACTACTTACTCTAGCTTCCCGGCA
ACAATTAATAGACTGGATGGAGGCGGATAAAGTTGCAGGACCACTTCTGCGCTCGGCCCTTCCGGCTGGC
TGGTTTATTGCTGATAAATCTGGAGCCGGTGAGCGTGGGTCTCGCGGTATCATTGCAGCACTGGGGCCAG
ATGGTAAGCCCTCCCGTATCGTAGTTATCTACACGACGGGGAGTCAGGCAACTATGGATGAACGAAATAG
ACAGATCGCTGAGATAGGTGCCTCACTGATTAAGCATTGGTAACTGTCAGACCAAGTTTACTCATATATA
CTTTAGATTGATTTAAAACTTCATTTTTAATTTAAAAGGATCTAGGTGAAGATCCTTTTTGATAATCTCA
TGACCAAAATCCCTTAACGTGAGTTTTCGTTCCACTGAGCGTCAGACCCCGTAGAAAAGATCAAAGGATC
TTCTTGAGATCCTTTTTTTCTGCGCGTAATCTGCTGCTTGCAAACAAAAAAACCACCGCTACCAGCGGTG
GTTTGTTTGCCGGATCAAGAGCTACCAACTCTTTTTCCGAAGGTAACTGGCTTCAGCAGAGCGCAGATAC
CAAATACTGTTCTTCTAGTGTAGCCGTAGTTAGGCCACCACTTCAAGAACTCTGTAGCACCGCCTACATA
CCTCGCTCTGCTAATCCTGTTACCAGTGGCTGCTGCCAGTGGCGATAAGTCGTGTCTTACCGGGTTGGAC
TCAAGACGATAGTTACCGGATAAGGCGCAGCGGTCGGGCTGAACGGGGGGTTCGTGCACACAGCCCAGCT
TGGAGCGAACGACCTACACCGAACTGAGATACCTACAGCGTGAGCTATGAGAAAGCGCCACGCTTCCCGA
AGGGAGAAAGGCGGACAGGTATCCGGTAAGCGGCAGGGTCGGAACAGGAGAGCGCACGAGGGAGCTTCCA
GGGGGAAACGCCTGGTATCTTTATAGTCCTGTCGGGTTTCGCCACCTCTGACTTGAGCGTCGATTTTTGT
GATGCTCGTCAGGGGGGCGGAGCCTATGGAAAAACGCCAGCAACGCGGCCTTTTTACGGTTCCTGGCCTT
TTGCTGGCCTTTTGCTCACATGTTCTTTCCTGCGTTATCCCCTGATTCTGTGGATAACCGTATTACCGCC
TTTGAGTGAGCTGATACCGCTCGCCGCAGCCGAACGACCGAGCGCAGCGAGTCAGTGAGCGAGGAAGCGG
AAGAGCGCCCAATACGCAAACCGCCTCTCCCCGCGCGTTGGCCGATTCATTAATGCAGCTGGCACGACAG
GTTTCCCGACTGGAAAGCGGGCAGTGAGCGCAACGCAATTAATGTGAGTTAGCTCACTCATTAGGCACCC
CAGGCTTTACACTTTATGCTTCCGGCTCGTATGTTGTGTGGAATTGTGAGCGGATAACAATTTCACACAG
GAAACAGCTATGACATGATTACGAATTAATTCGAGCTCGCCC
