>Addgene plasmid #39237 | Flag-p53/pRK5 | addgene partial sequence | sequence record 50692 | CMV-F 5'-CGCAAATGGGCGGTAGGCGTG-3'
TTAGTGAACCGTCAGATCGCCTGGAGACGCCATCCACGCTGTTTTGACCTCCATAGAAGACACCGGGACC
GATCCAGCCTCCGCGGCCGGGAACGGTGCATTGGAACGCGGATTCCCCGTGCCAAGAGTGACGTAAGTAC
CGCCTATAGAGTCTATAGGCCCACCCCCTTGGCTTCGTTAGAACGCGGCTACAATTAATACATAACCTTA
TGTATCATACACATACGATTTAGGTGACACTATAGAATAACATCCACTTTGCCTTTCTCTCCACAGGTGT
CCACTCCCAGGTCCAACTGCACCTCGGTTCTATCGATTGAATTCGCCGCCATGGACTACAAGGACGACGA
TGACAAGGGATCC
[491 nt withheld, positions 364-854]
